Addgene plasmid #212528: pTwist-SARS-CoV-2 Spike-deltaC18 G252V
Purpose: Encodes SARS-CoV-2 spike G252V for pseudovirus production
Depositing lab: Alejandro Balazs. Depositing organization: Massachusetts General Hospital. Publication: Ongoing evolution of SARS-CoV-2 drives escape from mRNA vaccine-induced humoral immunity. Roederer AL, Cao Y, Denis KS, Sheehan ML, Li CJ, Lam EC, Gregory DJ, Poznansky MC, Iafrate AJ, Canaday DH, Gravenstein S, Garcia-Beltran WF, Balazs AB. medRxiv [Preprint]. 2024 Mar 7:2024.03.05.24303815. doi: 10.1101/2024.03.05.24303815. PubMed 38496628.
Backbone
  Vector backbone: pTwist-CMV-BetaGlobin-WPRE-Neo
  Backbone manufacturer: Twist
  Vector type: Mammalian Expression
Growth in bacteria
  Bacterial resistance: Ampicillin, 100 μg/mL
  Growth temperature: 37°C
  Growth strain: DH5alpha
  Copy number: High Copy
Gene/Insert
  Gene/Insert name: SARS-CoV-2 Spike G252V
  Species: Severe acute respiratory syndrome coronavirus 2
  Mutation: G252V
  Entrez Gene: S (a.k.a. GU280_gp02, spike glycoprotein)
  Promoter: CAG
  Cloning method: Ligation Independent Cloning
Terms and licenses: Academic/Nonprofit Terms; Industry Terms: Not Available to Industry
Depositor comments: Please visit https://www.medrxiv.org/content/10.1101/2024.03.05.24303815v1 for medRxiv preprint.
How to cite: pTwist-SARS-CoV-2 Spike-deltaC18 G252V was a gift from Alejandro Balazs (Addgene plasmid # 212528 ; http://n2t.net/addgene:212528 ; RRID:Addgene_212528)
