[The description below was written by a language model from this plasmid's Addgene catalogue record and pLannotate feature annotations shown in this document.]
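Description:
pTwist-SARS-CoV-2 Spike-deltaC18 G252V is a mammalian expression plasmid of about 10.5 kb, built on the Twist pTwist-CMV-BetaGlobin-WPRE-Neo backbone, that encodes the SARS-CoV-2 spike glycoprotein carrying the G252V substitution. The name indicates a spike lacking the last 18 C-terminal residues, a cytoplasmic-tail truncation commonly used to improve spike incorporation into pseudotyped particles, although the record lists only G252V under mutations. The plasmid replicates in E. coli from a high-copy ColE1/pUC-type origin and is selected with ampicillin through the AmpR β-lactamase gene.

The spike open reading frame (roughly 3.8 kb) sits downstream of a CMV enhancer, CMV promoter elements and a truncated human β-globin intron, which promotes splicing-enhanced expression. The catalogue entry lists the promoter as CAG, whereas the backbone name and the annotated features point to a CMV enhancer/promoter with a β-globin intron, and no chicken β-actin promoter element is annotated, so the two descriptions do not fully agree. After the coding sequence come a WPRE, which boosts transcript stability and export, and an SV40 polyadenylation signal. Bacterial and T7 terminators, a synthetic poly(A) signal and short β-globin insulator elements flank the expression unit and help isolate it from neighbouring transcription. A separate SV40 early promoter–neo–bGH poly(A) cassette allows G418 selection in mammalian cells.

According to the record, the plasmid supplies the G252V spike as the envelope protein for pseudovirus production. The associated work concerns SARS-CoV-2 evolution and escape from mRNA vaccine-induced antibody responses, which fits use of such pseudoviruses in neutralisation assays.
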