Features (pLannotate 1.2.2; 21 found; start..end, strand, type, name):
      2..3766    +  CDS            S: SPIKE_SARS2 - Experimental evidence at protein level: Swiss-Prot protein existence level 1. [Spike glycoprotein]: May down-regulate host tetherin (BST2) by lysosomal degradation, thereby counteracting its antiviral activity. From Severe acute respiratory syndrome coronavirus 2 (2019-nCoV) (SARS-CoV-2).
   3840..4428    +  misc_feature   WPRE: woodchuck hepatitis virus posttranscriptional regulatory element
   4481..4602    -  polyA_signal   SV40 poly(A) signal: SV40 polyadenylation signal
   4625..4694    -  CDS            large T antigen (fragment): large T antigen from SV40 (simian virus 40)
   4717..4763    +  terminator     T7 terminator: transcription terminator for bacteriophage T7 RNA polymerase
   4793..4929    +  terminator     rrnG terminator: transcription terminator from the E. coli ribosomal RNA rrnG operon (Albrechtsen et al., 1991)
   4974..5045    +  misc_feature   3' β-globin insulator: insulator downstream of the human β-globin locus (Farrell et al., 2002)
   5090..5286    +  promoter       SV40 promoter: SV40 early promoter
   5300..6091    +  CDS            neo: KKA2_KLEPN - Also known as kan, nptII. Experimental evidence at protein level: Swiss-Prot protein existence level 1. Resistance to kanamycin, neomycin, paromomycin, ribostamycin, butirosin and gentamicin B. From Klebsiella pneumoniae.
   6105..6329    +  polyA_signal   bGH poly(A) signal: bovine growth hormone polyadenylation signal
   6525..7113    -  rep_origin     ori: high-copy-number ColE1/pMB1/pBR322/pUC origin of replication
   7285..7349    -  CDS            bla(M) (fragment): β-lactamase lacking the signal sequence; bla(M); allows cytosolic expression of β-lactamase
   7859..8719    +  CDS            AmpR: β-lactamase; bla; confers resistance to ampicillin, carbenicillin, and related antibiotics
   8732..8868    +  terminator     rrnG terminator: transcription terminator from the E. coli ribosomal RNA rrnG operon (Albrechtsen et al., 1991)
   9020..9091    +  misc_feature   5' β-globin insulator: insulator upstream of the human β-globin locus (Farrell et al., 2002)
   9096..9142    -  terminator     T7 terminator: transcription terminator for bacteriophage T7 RNA polymerase
   9160..9208    -  polyA_signal   poly(A) signal: synthetic polyadenylation signal
   9289..9592    +  enhancer       CMV enhancer: human cytomegalovirus immediate early enhancer
   9665..9682    -  promoter       CMV promoter (fragment): human cytomegalovirus (CMV) immediate early promoter
   9745..9796    +  promoter       CMVd2 promoter: truncated human cytomegalovirus (CMV) immediate early promoter that yields moderately reduced expression relative to the full-length promoter
   9930..10405   +  intron         β-globin intron: internally truncated intron from human β-globin
>Addgene plasmid #212528 | pTwist-SARS-CoV-2 Spike-deltaC18 G252V | addgene full sequence | sequence record 431555 | Addgene NGS Result
CATGTTTGTGTTCCTCGTTCTCCTGCCCCTCGTTTCTTCCCAATGCGTGAACCTCACAACTAGAACGCAG
CTCCCACCCGCTTACACGAACTCTTTTACTCGTGGAGTATACTATCCCGATAAAGTCTTTAGGTCCAGTG
TCCTTCATTCTACTCAAGACCTTTTCCTGCCATTCTTCTCAAATGTCACCTGGTTCCATGCTATCCACGT
TTCTGGCACCAACGGAACTAAACGATTTGATAATCCCGTCTTGCCATTTAACGATGGCGTATACTTTGCC
TCAACGGAGAAGTCCAACATTATCCGGGGATGGATATTTGGCACCACCCTGGACTCCAAGACACAGTCTC
TCCTCATTGTGAACAACGCCACCAATGTCGTCATCAAAGTCTGTGAATTTCAATTTTGTAACGATCCCTT
TCTCGGGGTTTATTATCATAAGAATAACAAGTCTTGGATGGAGTCAGAGTTCCGCGTTTACAGTTCCGCT
AACAACTGTACTTTTGAGTACGTTTCCCAACCATTTCTCATGGATCTTGAAGGGAAGCAAGGCAACTTCA
AGAATCTCCGCGAATTTGTGTTTAAGAATATAGACGGCTACTTCAAAATTTATAGCAAGCATACCCCGAT
AAATCTGGTTCGGGATCTCCCTCAAGGCTTCTCCGCGTTGGAACCCCTCGTGGACTTGCCGATTGGCATC
AACATCACCCGGTTCCAAACCCTTCTTGCCCTTCATCGAAGCTACCTCACGCCTGTCGACAGTAGTAGTG
GTTGGACAGCGGGCGCAGCAGCCTACTATGTGGGATATTTGCAACCACGCACCTTTCTTCTCAAATATAA
CGAAAACGGAACAATTACCGATGCCGTAGACTGTGCCCTCGATCCCCTGTCCGAAACTAAATGCACACTC
AAGTCCTTCACAGTTGAGAAAGGCATATACCAAACCAGTAACTTCCGCGTCCAACCCACCGAATCCATTG
TTCGATTCCCTAACATCACCAATTTGTGTCCTTTCGGTGAAGTATTTAATGCCACTCGATTTGCATCAGT
TTATGCCTGGAATCGCAAGCGAATATCAAATTGTGTTGCAGATTATAGTGTCCTGTATAATAGCGCATCA
TTCAGCACTTTTAAGTGTTATGGGGTCAGCCCTACGAAATTGAATGACTTGTGTTTTACCAACGTTTACG
CAGATTCTTTCGTCATACGCGGCGACGAAGTCCGACAGATTGCACCGGGGCAAACCGGAAAGATAGCAGA
CTATAATTATAAGTTGCCGGATGACTTCACCGGCTGCGTTATAGCATGGAACTCCAATAATCTCGATTCA
AAAGTCGGCGGCAACTATAATTATCTTTACCGCCTGTTTCGCAAGTCAAATCTGAAGCCCTTTGAACGTG
ACATCTCCACCGAAATTTATCAAGCTGGCAGCACCCCATGTAATGGAGTGGAAGGGTTTAACTGTTATTT
TCCCCTTCAATCATACGGATTTCAACCAACAAATGGGGTGGGCTATCAACCATATCGGGTGGTAGTCTTG
AGCTTTGAGCTGCTCCACGCACCGGCTACAGTTTGCGGACCGAAGAAAAGCACTAACCTGGTGAAGAATA
AATGTGTGAACTTCAACTTTAATGGGCTCACCGGAACAGGGGTGCTGACAGAATCAAACAAGAAATTTCT
CCCTTTTCAACAATTTGGTAGAGACATTGCCGATACCACAGATGCCGTCCGCGATCCGCAAACACTGGAA
ATCCTCGATATAACACCCTGTAGCTTCGGCGGGGTCAGCGTGATAACTCCCGGAACGAACACATCCAACC
AAGTGGCTGTCCTGTATCAAGATGTCAACTGTACCGAAGTCCCTGTGGCGATACACGCCGACCAACTGAC
ACCCACCTGGAGAGTCTACTCAACAGGTTCCAATGTCTTTCAAACTAGAGCGGGTTGTCTCATTGGCGCT
GAGCATGTCAATAATTCATACGAATGTGATATTCCTATTGGGGCAGGAATCTGTGCGTCTTATCAAACTC
AAACGAACTCACCACGGCGCGCTCGCTCAGTAGCCAGCCAGTCCATAATCGCCTATACCATGAGTCTCGG
GGCTGAGAACTCCGTGGCTTATTCAAACAATTCCATCGCAATCCCAACTAACTTTACCATTAGCGTTACC
ACGGAAATCTTGCCCGTCAGCATGACTAAGACGAGCGTAGACTGTACGATGTATATCTGTGGGGATTCCA
CCGAGTGTAGCAACCTCTTGCTTCAATACGGGTCTTTCTGTACTCAACTCAACCGAGCATTGACCGGAAT
TGCGGTCGAACAAGACAAGAATACCCAAGAGGTGTTCGCACAAGTAAAGCAAATATACAAAACGCCGCCA
ATCAAAGATTTTGGCGGGTTTAATTTTAGCCAAATACTGCCAGACCCATCTAAGCCTTCAAAACGCAGCT
TTATCGAGGATCTGCTGTTCAACAAAGTTACGTTGGCTGACGCGGGTTTCATTAAGCAGTATGGGGATTG
TTTGGGAGACATTGCGGCCCGCGACCTTATCTGTGCTCAAAAATTCAATGGGTTGACAGTTCTGCCCCCT
CTGCTCACTGATGAGATGATTGCACAGTATACATCAGCATTGTTGGCAGGAACCATTACATCCGGCTGGA
CTTTTGGCGCGGGTGCGGCCCTTCAAATACCTTTCGCTATGCAAATGGCTTACAGATTCAATGGGATTGG
TGTCACGCAAAATGTATTGTATGAAAATCAGAAGCTGATCGCTAATCAATTTAACAGCGCGATTGGCAAG
ATCCAAGATTCACTGTCAAGCACAGCGTCCGCCCTCGGCAAACTCCAAGATGTTGTGAATCAAAACGCCC
AGGCCCTGAATACCCTCGTGAAGCAACTGAGTTCTAACTTCGGCGCAATCTCCAGCGTCCTCAACGACAT
ATTGTCCAGACTTGATAAGGTGGAAGCCGAGGTGCAAATTGATCGGCTCATCACAGGCAGGCTCCAGTCA
CTCCAAACTTATGTGACACAACAGTTGATCCGGGCTGCTGAGATACGAGCAAGCGCCAACCTGGCCGCCA
CTAAAATGTCAGAGTGCGTGCTCGGGCAGTCCAAACGGGTTGACTTTTGTGGCAAGGGCTATCACTTGAT
GTCCTTCCCCCAATCCGCCCCACATGGAGTGGTCTTTCTCCACGTCACTTATGTCCCTGCTCAAGAGAAG
AACTTTACGACAGCTCCAGCAATCTGTCACGATGGCAAAGCGCACTTTCCCAGGGAAGGCGTTTTCGTCA
GTAATGGCACGCATTGGTTTGTGACCCAAAGGAATTTCTATGAACCCCAAATCATAACCACTGACAATAC
ATTTGTCTCAGGCAACTGTGATGTGGTCATTGGGATCGTGAACAACACGGTATATGATCCCCTGCAACCC
GAGTTGGATAGCTTCAAAGAGGAATTGGATAAATACTTTAAGAATCATACTTCACCCGATGTTGATCTCG
GGGACATATCAGGAATAAATGCAAGTGTCGTCAACATTCAGAAAGAGATTGATCGCCTTAATGAGGTCGC
CAAGAACTTGAATGAATCTTTGATCGACTTGCAAGAACTGGGCAAATACGAACAATATATTAAATGGCCC
TGGTACATTTGGTTGGGCTTTATCGCCGGACTTATAGCTATCGTTATGGTCACAATTATGTTGTGCTGTA
TGACTAGCTGTTGTTCCTGCTTGAAAGGATGTTGCAGTTGCGGATCTTGTTGTAAATAAAGGATCCTCTA
GAAGTTGTCTCCTCCTGCACTGACTGACTGATACAATCGATTTCTGGATCCGCAGGCCTAATCAACCTCT
GGATTACAAAATTTGTGAAAGATTGACTGGTATTCTTAACTATGTTGCTCCTTTTACGCTATGTGGATAC
GCTGCTTTAATGCCTTTGTATCATGCTATTGCTTCCCGTATGGCTTTCATTTTCTCCTCCTTGTATAAAT
CCTGGTTGCTGTCTCTTTATGAGGAGTTGTGGCCCGTTGTCAGGCAACGTGGCGTGGTGTGCACTGTGTT
TGCTGACGCAACCCCCACTGGTTGGGGCATTGCCACCACCTGTCAGCTCCTTTCCGGGACTTTCGCTTTC
CCCCTCCCTATTGCCACGGCGGAACTCATCGCCGCCTGCCTTGCCCGCTGCTGGACAGGGGCTCGGCTGT
TGGGCACTGACAATTCCGTGGTGTTGTCGGGGAAGCTGACGTCCTTTCCATGGCTGCTCGCCTGTGTTGC
CACCTGGATTCTGCGCGGGACGTCCTTCTGCTACGTCCCTTCGGCCCTCAATCCAGCGGACCTTCCTTCC
CGCGGCCTGCTGCCGGCTCTGCGGCCTCTTCCGCGTCTTCGCCTTCGCCCTCAGACGAGTCGGATCTCCC
TTTGGGCCGCCTCCCCGCCTGTCTAGCTTGACTGACTGAGATACAGCGTACCTTCAGCTCACAGACATGA
TAAGATACATTGATGAGTTTGGACAAACCACAACTAGAATGCAGTGAAAAAAATGCTTTATTTGTGAAAT
TTGTGATGCTATTGCTTTATTTGTAACCATTATAAGCTGCAATAAACAAGTTAACAACAACAATTGCATT
CATTTTATGTTTCAGGTTCAGGGGGAGGTGTGGGAGGTTTTTTAAAGCAAGTAAAACCTCTACAAATGTG
GTATTGGCCCATCTCTATCGGTATCGTAGCATAACCCCTTGGGGCCTCTAAACGGGTCTTGAGGGGTTTT
TTGTGCCCCTCGGGCCGGATTGCTATCTACCGGCATTGGCGCAGAAAAAAATGCCTGATGCGACGCTGCG
CGTCTTATACTCCCACATATGCCAGATTCAGCAACGGATACGGCTTCCCCAACTTGCCCACTTCCATACG
TGTCCTCCTTACCAGAAATTTATCCTTAAGGTCGTCAGCTATCCTGCAGGCGATCTCTCGATTTCGATCA
AGACATTCCTTTAATGGTCTTTTCTGGACACCACTAGGGGTCAGAAGTAGTTCATCAAACTTTCTTCCCT
CCCTAATCTCATTGGTTACCTTGGGCTATCGAAACTTAATTAAGCGATCTGCATCTCAATTAGTCAGCAA
CCATAGTCCCGCCCCTAACTCCGCCCATCCCGCCCCTAACTCCGCCCAGTTCCGCCCATTCTCCGCCCCA
TCGCTGACTAATTTTTTTTATTTATGCAGAGGCCGAGGCCGCCTCGGCCTCTGAGCTATTCCAGAAGTAG
TGAGGAGGCTTTTTTGGAGGCCTAGGCTTTTGCAAAGGAGGTAGCCAACATGATTGAACAAGATGGATTG
CACGCAGGTTCTCCCGCCGCTTGGGTGGAGAGGCTATTCGGCTATGACTGGGCACAACAGACAATCGGCT
GCTCTGATGCCGCCGTGTTCCGGCTGTCAGCGCAGGGGCGCCCGGTTCTTTTTGTCAAGACCGACCTGTC
CGGTGCCCTGAATGAACTCCAGGACGAGGCAGCGCGGCTATCGTGGCTGGCCACGACGGGCGTTCCTTGC
GCAGCTGTGCTCGACGTTGTCACTGAAGCGGGAAGGGACTGGCTGCTATTGGGCGAAGTGCCGGGGCAGG
ATCTCCTGTCATCTCACCTTGCTCCTGCCGAGAAAGTATCCATCATGGCTGATGCAATGCGGCGGCTGCA
TACGCTTGATCCGGCTACCTGCCCATTCGACCACCAAGCGAAACATCGCATCGAGCGAGCACGTACTCGG
ATGGAAGCCGGTCTTGTCGATCAGGATGATCTGGACGAAGAGCATCAGGGGCTCGCGCCAGCCGAACTGT
TCGCCAGGCTCAAGGCGCGGATGCCCGACGGCGAGGATCTCGTCGTGACCCACGGCGATGCCTGCTTGCC
GAATATCATGGTGGAAAATGGCCGCTTTTCTGGATTCATCGACTGTGGCCGGCTGGGTGTGGCGGACCGC
TATCAGGACATAGCGTTGGCTACCCGTGATATTGCTGAAGAGCTTGGCGGCGAATGGGCTGACCGCTTCC
TCGTGCTTTACGGTATCGCCGCTCCCGATTCGCAGCGCATCGCCTTCTATCGCCTTCTTGACGAGTTCTT
CTAGTATGTAAGCCCTGTGCCTTCTAGTTGCCAGCCATCTGTTGTTTGCCCCTCCCCCGTGCCTTCCTTG
ACCCTGGAAGGTGCCACTCCCACTGTCCTTTCCTAATAAAATGAGGAAATTGCATCGCATTGTCTGAGTA
GGTGTCATTCTATTCTGGGGGGTGGGGTGGGGCAGGACAGCAAGGGGGAGGATTGGGAAGACAATAGCAG
GCATGCTGGGGATGCGGTGGGCTCTATGGTTAATTAACCAGTCAAGTCAGCTACTTGGCGAGATCGACTT
GTCTGGGTTTCGACTACGCTCAGAATTGCGTCAGTCAAGTTCGATCTGGTCCTTGCTATTGCACCCGTTC
TCCGATTACGAGTTTCATTTAAATCATGTGAGCAAAAGGCCAGCAAAAGGCCAGGAACCGTAAAAAGGCC
GCGTTGCTGGCGTTTTTCCATAGGCTCCGCCCCCCTGACGAGCATCACAAAAATCGACGCTCAAGTCAGA
GGTGGCGAAACCCGACAGGACTATAAAGATACCAGGCGTTTCCCCCTGGAAGCTCCCTCGTGCGCTCTCC
TGTTCCGACCCTGCCGCTTACCGGATACCTGTCCGCCTTTCTCCCTTCGGGAAGCGTGGCGCTTTCTCAT
AGCTCACGCTGTAGGTATCTCAGTTCGGTGTAGGTCGTTCGCTCCAAGCTGGGCTGTGTGCACGAACCCC
CCGTTCAGCCCGACCGCTGCGCCTTATCCGGTAACTATCGTCTTGAGTCCAACCCGGTAAGACACGACTT
ATCGCCACTGGCAGCAGCCACTGGTAACAGGATTAGCAGAGCGAGGTATGTAGGCGGTGCTACAGAGTTC
TTGAAGTGGTGGCCTAACTACGGCTACACTAGAAGAACAGTATTTGGTATCTGCGCTCTGCTGAAGCCAG
TTACCTTCGGAAAAAGAGTTGGTAGCTCTTGATCCGGCAAACAAACCACCGCTGGTAGCGGTGGTTTTTT
TGTTTGCAAGCAGCAGATTACGCGCAGAAAAAAAGGATCTCAAGAAGATCCTTTGATCTTTTCTACGGGG
TCTGACGCTCAGTGGAACGAAAACTCACGTTAAGGGATTTTGGTCATGAGATTATCAAAAAGGATCTTCA
CCTAGATCCTTTTAAATTAAAAATGAAGTTTTAAATCAATCTAAAGTATATATGAGTAAACTTGGTCTGA
CAGTTACCAATGCTTAATCAGTGAGGCACCTATCTCAGCGATCTGTCTATTTCGTTCATCCATAGTTGCA
TTTAAATTTCCGAACTCTCCAAGGCCCTCGTCGGAAAATCTTCAAACCTTTCGTCCGATCCATCTTGCAG
GCTACCTCTCGAACGAACTATCGCAAGTCTCTTGGCCGGCCTTGCGCCTTGGCTATTGCTTGGCAGCGCC
TATCGCCAGGTATTACTCCAATCCCGAATATCCGAGATCGGGATCACCCGAGAGAAGTTCAACCTACATC
CTCAATCCCGATCTATCCGAGATCCGAGGAATATCGAAATCGGGGCGCGCCTGGTGTACCGAGAACGATC
CTCTCAGTGCGAGTCTCGACGATCCATATCGTTGCTTGGCAGTCAGCCAGTCGGAATCCAGCTTGGGACC
CAGGAAGTCCAATCGTCAGATATTGTACTCAAGCCTGGTCACGGCAGCGTACCGATCTGTTTAAACCTAG
ATATTGATAGTCTGATCGGTCAACGTATAATCGAGTCCTAGCTTTTGCAAACATCTATCAAGAGACAGGA
TCAGCAGGAGGCTTTCGCATGAGTATTCAACATTTCCGTGTCGCCCTTATTCCCTTTTTTGCGGCATTTT
GCCTTCCTGTTTTTGCTCACCCAGAAACGCTGGTGAAAGTAAAAGATGCTGAAGATCAGTTGGGTGCGCG
AGTGGGTTACATCGAACTGGATCTCAACAGCGGTAAGATCCTTGAGAGTTTTCGCCCCGAAGAACGCTTT
CCAATGATGAGCACTTTTAAAGTTCTGCTATGTGGCGCGGTATTATCCCGTATTGACGCCGGGCAAGAGC
AACTCGGTCGCCGCATACACTATTCTCAGAATGACTTGGTTGAGTATTCACCAGTCACAGAAAAGCATCT
TACGGATGGCATGACAGTAAGAGAATTATGCAGTGCTGCCATAACCATGAGTGATAACACTGCGGCCAAC
TTACTTCTGACAACGATTGGAGGACCGAAGGAGCTAACCGCTTTTTTGCACAACATGGGGGATCATGTAA
CTCGCCTTGATCGTTGGGAACCGGAGCTGAATGAAGCCATACCAAACGACGAGCGTGACACCACGATGCC
TGTAGCAATGGCAACAACCTTGCGTAAACTATTAACTGGCGAACTACTTACTCTAGCTTCCCGGCAACAG
TTGATAGACTGGATGGAGGCGGATAAAGTTGCAGGACCACTTCTGCGCTCGGCCCTTCCGGCTGGCTGGT
TTATTGCTGATAAATCTGGAGCCGGTGAGCGTGGGTCTCGCGGTATCATTGCAGCACTGGGGCCAGATGG
TAAGCCCTCCCGTATCGTAGTTATCTACACGACGGGGAGTCAGGCAACTATGGATGAACGAAATAGACAG
ATCGCTGAGATAGGTGCCTCACTGATTAAGCATTGGTAACCGATTCTAGGTGCATTGGCGCAGAAAAAAA
TGCCTGATGCGACGCTGCGCGTCTTATACTCCCACATATGCCAGATTCAGCAACGGATACGGCTTCCCCA
ACTTGCCCACTTCCATACGTGTCCTCCTTACCAGAAATTTATCCTTAAGATCCCGAATCGTTTAAACTCG
ACTCTGGCTCTATCGAATCTCCGTCGTTTCGAGCTTACGCGAACAGCCGTGGCGCTCATTTGCTCGTCGG
GCATCGAATCTCGTCAGCTATCGTCAGCTTACCTTTTTGGCAGCGATCGCGGCTCCCGACATCTTGGACC
ATTAGCTCCACAGGTATCTTCTTCCCTCTAGTGGTCATAACAGCAGCTTCAGCTACCTCTCAATTCAAAA
AACCCCTCAAGACCCGTTTAGAGGCCCCAAGGGGTTATGCTATCAATCGTTGCGTTACACACACAAAAAA
CCAACACACATCCATCTTCGATGGATAGCGATTTTATTATCTAACTGCTGATCGAGTGTAGCCAGATCTA
GTAATCAATTACGGGGTCATTAGTTCATAGCCCATATATGGAGTTCCGCGTTACATAACTTACGGTAAAT
GGCCCGCCTGGCTGACCGCCCAACGACCCCCGCCCATTGACGTCAATAATGACGTATGTTCCCATAGTAA
CGCCAATAGGGACTTTCCATTGACGTCAATGGGTGGAGTATTTACGGTAAACTGCCCACTTGGCAGTACA
TCAAGTGTATCATATGCCAAGTACGCCCCCTATTGACGTCAATGACGGTAAATGGCCCGCCTGGCATTAT
GCCCAGTACATGACCTTATGGGACTTTCCTACTTGGCAGTACATCTACGTATTAGTCATCGCTATTACCA
TGCTGATGCGGTTTTGGCAGTACATCAATGGGCGTGGATAGCGGTTTGACTCACGGGGATTTCCAAGTCT
CCACCCCATTGACGTCAATGGGAGTTTGTTTTGGCACCAAAATCAACGGGACTTTCCAAAATGTCGTAAC
AACTCCGCCCCATTGACGCAAATGGGCGGTAGGCGTGTACGGTGGGAGGTCTATATAAGCAGAGCTGGTT
TAGTGAACCGTCAGATCGCCTGGAGACGCCATCCACGCTGTTTTGACCTCCATAGAAGACACCGGGACCG
ATCCAGCCTCCCCTCGAAGCTTACATGTGGTACCGAGCTCGGATCCTGAGAACTTCAGGGTGAGTCTATG
GGACCCTTGATGTTTTCTTTCCCCTTCTTTTCTATGGTTAAGTTCATGTCATAGGAAGGGGAGAAGTAAC
AGGGTACACATATTGACCAAATCAGGGTAATTTTGCATTTGTAATTTTAAAAAATGCTTTCTTCTTTTAA
TATACTTTTTTGTTTATCTTATTTCTAATACTTTCCCTAATCTCTTTCTTTCAGGGCAATAATGATACAA
TGTATCATGCCTCTTTGCACCATTCTAAAGAATAACAGTGATAATTTCTGGGTTAAGGCAATAGCAATAT
TTCTGCATATAAATATTTCTGCATATAAATTGTAACTGATGTAAGAGGTTTCATATTGCTAATAGCAGCT
ACAATCCAGCTACCATTCTGCTTTTATTTTATGGTTGGGATAAGGCTGGATTATTCTGAGTCCAAGCTAG
GCCCTTTTGCTAATCATGTTCATACCTCTTATCTTCCTCCCACAGCTCCTGGGCAACGTGCTGGTCTGTG
TGCTGGCCCATCACTTTGGCAAAGGCGGCCGC
